Addgene plasmid #211291: pBiT3.1-C_NOL10:1-688
Purpose: Mammalian expression of full-length human NOL10. C-terminal HiBiT tag.
Depositing lab: Cheryl Arrowsmith. Depositing organization: University of Toronto. Publication: A Target Class Ligandability Evaluation of WD40 Repeat-Containing Proteins. Ackloo S, Li F, Szewczyk M, Seitova A, Loppnau P, Zeng H, Xu J, Ahmad S, Arnautova YA, Baghaie AJ, Beldar S, Bolotokova A, Centrella PA, Chau I, Clark MA, Cuozzo JW, Dehghani-Tafti S, Disch JS, Dong A, Dumas A, Feng JA, Ghiabi P, Gibson E, Gilmer J, Goldman B, Green SR, Guie MA, Guilinger JP, Harms N, Herasymenko O, Houliston S, Hutchinson A, Kearnes S, Keefe AD, Kimani SW, Kramer T, Kutera M, Kwak HA, Lento C, Li Y, Liu J, Loup J, Machado RAC, Mulhern CJ, Perveen S, Righetto GL, Riley P, Shrestha S, Sigel EA, Silva M, Sintchak MD, Slakman BL, Taylor RD, Thompson J, Torng W, Underkoffler C, von Rechenberg M, Walsh RT, Watson I, Wilson DJ, Wolf E, Yadav M, Yazdi AK, Zhang J, Zhang Y, Santhakumar V, Edwards AM, Barsyte-Lovejoy D, Schapira M, Brown PJ, Halabelian L, Arrowsmith CH. J Med Chem. 2025 Jan 23;68(2):1092-1112. doi: 10.1021/acs.jmedchem.4c02010. Epub 2024 Nov 4. PubMed 39495097.
Backbone
  Vector backbone: pBiT3.1-C
  Backbone manufacturer: Promega
  Vector type: Mammalian Expression
  Selectable markers: Neomycin (select with G418)
Growth in bacteria
  Bacterial resistance: Kanamycin, 50 μg/mL
  Growth temperature: 37°C
  Growth strain: DH5alpha
  Copy number: High Copy
Gene/Insert
  Gene/Insert name: NOL10:M1-H688
  Species: H. sapiens (human)
  Insert size (bp): 2064
  Mutation: wild type
  Entrez Gene: NOL10 (a.k.a. PQBP5, FLJ13938, FLJ14075)
  Promoter: CMV
  Tag / fusion protein: GSSGGSSGVSGWRLFKKIS (C terminal on insert)
  Cloning method: Ligation Independent Cloning
  Sequencing primers: 5′ T7; 3′ TTGCTCAGCGGTGGCAGCAG
Resource information
  A portion of this plasmid was derived from a plasmid made by: Mammalian Gene Collection (BC005125.2)
Terms and licenses: Academic/Nonprofit Terms; Industry Terms: Not Available to Industry
Depositor comments: 5' Cloning Site: EcoR1 (not destroyed), 3' Cloning Site: Xho1 (not destroyed).
How to cite: pBiT3.1-C_NOL10:1-688 was a gift from Cheryl Arrowsmith (Addgene plasmid # 211291 ; http://n2t.net/addgene:211291 ; RRID:Addgene_211291)
