[The description below was written by a language model from this plasmid's Addgene catalogue record and pLannotate feature annotations shown in this document.]
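Description:
pBiT3.1-C_NOL10:1-688 is a mammalian expression plasmid built on Promega's pBiT3.1-C backbone, carrying the full-length, wild-type human NOL10 coding sequence (residues M1 to H688, 2,064 bp) fused at its C terminus to a HiBiT tag through a short glycine/serine linker. The open reading frame, derived from a Mammalian Gene Collection clone, was inserted by ligation-independent cloning between EcoRI and XhoI sites that remain intact. Transcription is driven by the human CMV immediate-early enhancer and promoter, followed by a chimeric β-globin/immunoglobulin intron that generally improves mRNA processing and expression. An SV40 polyadenylation signal lies downstream of the insert. A T7 promoter just upstream of the insert serves as a sequencing primer site and could support in vitro transcription.

The plasmid replicates in E. coli at high copy from a ColE1/pUC-type origin and is selected with kanamycin via the neo (nptII) gene, which is annotated here with the bacterial EM7 promoter and preceded by a loxP site. The catalogue entry lists neomycin/G418 as the mammalian selectable marker. However, the feature table shows no eukaryotic promoter directly upstream of neo and instead annotates an SV40 early promoter driving a blasticidin S deaminase cassette with a synthetic poly(A) signal. The mammalian selection described in the record and the annotated sequence therefore do not fully agree. The short "SET1" and large T antigen fragments are probably incidental annotation matches.

HiBiT is a small peptide that complements the LgBiT fragment to reconstitute NanoLuc luciferase, allowing luminescent detection and quantification of the tagged protein. The associated publication evaluates the ligandability of WD40 repeat-containing proteins, so the construct fits cell-based measurement of NOL10 levels or ligand engagement, though the record states only mammalian expression as its purpose.
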