Features (pLannotate 1.2.2; 17 found; start..end, strand, type, name):
     24..105     -  polyA_signal   SV40 poly(A) signal: SV40 polyadenylation signal
    128..211     -  CDS            large T antigen (fragment): large T antigen from SV40 (simian virus 40)
    276..641     +  enhancer       CMV enhancer: human cytomegalovirus immediate early enhancer
    643..842     +  promoter       CMV promoter: human cytomegalovirus (CMV) immediate early promoter
    981..1113    +  intron         chimeric intron: chimera between introns from human β-globin and immunoglobulin heavy chain genes
   1157..1175    +  promoter       T7 promoter: promoter for bacteriophage T7 RNA polymerase
   1243..3306    +  CDS            NOL10: NOL10_HUMAN - Experimental evidence at protein level: Swiss-Prot protein existence level 1. From Homo sapiens (Human).
   3402..3429    +  CDS            SET1 (fragment): solubility-enhancement tag derived from T7 phage gene 10B
   3455..3576    -  polyA_signal   SV40 poly(A) signal: SV40 polyadenylation signal
   3599..3667    -  CDS            large T antigen (fragment): large T antigen from SV40 (simian virus 40)
   3691..3724    +  protein_bind   loxP: Cre-mediated recombination occurs in the 8-bp core sequence (GCATACAT). Cre recombinase
   3734..3781    +  promoter       EM7 promoter: synthetic bacterial promoter&nbsp
   3813..4604    +  CDS            neo: KKA2_KLEPN - Also known as kan, nptII. Experimental evidence at protein level: Swiss-Prot protein existence level 1. Resistance to kanamycin, neomycin, paromomycin, ribostamycin, butirosin and gentamicin B. From Klebsiella pneumoniae.
   4765..5353    -  rep_origin     ori: high-copy-number ColE1/pMB1/pBR322/pUC origin of replication
   5479..5527    -  polyA_signal   poly(A) signal: synthetic polyadenylation signal
   5551..5949    -  CDS            BSD: blasticidin S deaminase; Aspergillus terreus BSD; confers resistance to blasticidin
   5980..6337    -  promoter       SV40 promoter: SV40 enhancer and early promoter
>Addgene plasmid #211291 | pBiT3.1-C_NOL10:1-688 | addgene full sequence | sequence record 423439 | Addgene NGS Result
AAGACGCGTTAATTAAGACGTCGGCAGTGAAAAAAATGCTTTATTTGTGAAATTTGTGATGCTATTGCTT
TATTTGTAACCATTATAAGCTGCAATAAACAAGTTAACAACAACAATTGCATTCATTTTATGTTTCAGGT
TCAGGGGGAGGTGTGGGAGGTTTTTTAAAGCAAGTAAAACCTCTACAAATGTGGTATGGCTGATTATGAT
CCGCGGCCGCAATACGTCGACGTTATCAGCTGACTTCGTACGAGAGCCTAGGATTATGGCGCGCCACTAG
TTATTAATAGTAATCAATTACGGGGTCATTAGTTCATAGCCCATATATGGAGTTCCGCGTTACATAACTT
ACGGTAAATGGCCCGCCTGGCTGACCGCCCAACGACCCCCGCCCATTGACGTCAATAATGACGTATGTTC
CCATAGTAACGCCAATAGGGACTTTCCATTGACGTCAATGGGTGGAGTATTTACGGTAAACTGCCCACTT
GGCAGTACATCAAGTGTATCATATGCCAAGTCCGCCCCCTATTGACGTCAATGACGGTAAATGGCCCGCC
TGGCATTATGCCCAGTACATGACCTTACGGGACTTTCCTACTTGGCAGTACATCTACGTATTAGTCATCG
CTATTACCATGGTGATGCGGTTTTGGCAGTACACCAATGGGCGTGGATAGCGGTTTGACTCACGGGGATT
TCCAAGTCTCCACCCCATTGACGTCAATGGGAGTTTGTTTTGGCACCAAAATCAACGGGACTTTCCAAAA
TGTCGTAATAACCCCGCCCCGTTGACGCAAATGGGCGGTAGGCGTGTACGGTGGGAGGTCTATATAAGCA
GAGCTGGTTTAGTGAACCGTCAGATCACTAGAATCTTTATTGCGGTAGTTTATCACAGTTAAATTGCTAA
CGCAGTCAGTGCTTCTGACACAACAGTCTCGAACTTAAGCTGCAGAAGTTGGTCGTGAGGCACTGGGCAG
GTAAGTATCAAGGTTACAAGACAGGTTTAAGGAGACCAATAGAAACTGGGCTTGTCGAGACAGAGAAGAC
TCTTGCGTTTCTGATAGGCACCTATTGGTCTTACTGACATCCACTTTGCCTTTCTCTCCACAGGTGTCCA
CTCCCAGTTCAATTACAGCTCTTAAGGCTAGAGTATTAATACGACTCACTATAGGGGCGATCGCAACAAG
CTTCGGGAAGATCTGGAGCTAGCGGCGGGGGATCCGGTGGGAATTCGACACCATGCAGGTCTCCAGCCTC
AATGAGGTGAAGATTTACAGCCTCAGCTGCGGCAAGTCCCTTCCTGAGTGGCTTTCTGATAGGAAGAAGA
GAGCGCTACAGAAGAAAGATGTAGATGTCCGTAGGAGAATTGAACTTATTCAGGACTTTGAAATGCCTAC
TGTGTGTACCACTATTAAGGTGTCAAAAGATGGACAGTACATTTTAGCAACTGGAACATATAAACCTCGG
GTTCGATGTTATGACACCTATCAATTATCCTTGAAGTTTGAAAGGTGTTTAGATTCAGAAGTTGTCACCT
TTGAAATTTTGTCTGATGACTACTCAAAGATTGTCTTCTTACATAATGATAGATACATTGAATTTCATTC
GCAATCAGGTTTTTACTACAAAACCAGAATACCAAAGTTTGGGAGAGATTTCTCTTACCACTATCCATCC
TGTGACTTGTACTTTGTTGGTGCAAGTTCTGAAGTTTATAGGTTAAACTTAGAACAAGGACGATACCTGA
ATCCTCTACAAACTGATGCTGCGGAGAATAATGTTTGTGACATAAATTCAGTGCATGGCTTGTTTGCCAC
AGGAACCATAGAGGGTAGAGTGGAGTGCTGGGACCCAAGAACTCGAAACAGAGTTGGCCTGTTAGACTGC
GCCTTAAACAGTGTCACAGCAGATTCAGAGATAAACAGTTTACCAACAATCTCTGCTTTGAAATTTAATG
GTGCCTTGACCATGGCAGTTGGAACAACCACAGGGCAGGTTTTATTATATGACCTTCGATCTGATAAGCC
ATTGCTAGTTAAAGATCACCAGTATGGGCTGCCCATTAAGTCCGTTCATTTCCAGGATTCATTAGATCTG
ATTTTGTCTGCTGACTCTCGAATTGTCAAGATGTGGAATAAGAACTCCGGAAAAATATTTACTTCCTTGG
AGCCAGAGCATGACCTTAATGATGTTTGTCTCTACCCCAACTCAGGCATGCTTCTGACGGCCAATGAAAC
CCCCAAGATGGGCATCTATTACATTCCAGTTTTGGGTCCTGCTCCTCGGTGGTGTTCCTTCTTAGACAAC
TTGACCGAAGAATTAGAAGAGAATCCAGAAAGCACAGTCTATGATGATTATAAATTTGTCACCAAGAAAG
ACCTTGAAAATTTAGGGCTCACCCACCTCATTGGATCTCCTTTCCTCCGGGCATATATGCATGGGTTTTT
CATGGATATAAGACTCTATCACAAGGTGAAACTGATGGTAAATCCATTTGCTTATGAAGAATATAGGAAA
GATAAAATACGACAGAAAATAGAAGAAACACGTGCACAGAGAGTCCAGTTAAAGAAATTGCCAAAAGTTA
ACAAAGAGCTGGCACTTAAATTAATTGAGGAAGAAGAGGAGAAGCAGAAATCTACATGGAAAAAGAAAGT
TAAGAGTCTTCCTAATATTCTCACCGATGATCGATTTAAAGTTATGTTTGAGAACCCTGACTTCCAAGTA
GATGAAGAGAGTGAAGAATTTAGGCTTCTGAATCCACTTGTTTCAAAAATTAGTGAAAAAAGGAAGAAGA
AACTAAGACTCTTAGAGCAACAAGAACTTCGTGAAAAAGAAGAGGAGGAAGAGCCGGAAGGAAAACCAAG
TGATGCAGAAAGTTCGGAGAGTTCAGATGATGAAAAAGCCTGGGTTGAAGAGGTCAGGAAGCAACGCAGA
CTCCTCCAGCAGGAGGAAAAAGTGAAGCGGCAGGAACGACTCAAGGAGGACCAGCAGACAGTCCTAAAGC
CCCAGTTTTATGAGATCAAAGCAGGAGAAGAATTTAGAAGCTTCAAAGATTCTGCCACAAAGCAGAAACT
GATGAACAAAACCCTTGAAGATCGTTTGAAAATTGAAGCAAAAAATGGGACATTGAGTGTATCCGACACC
ACCGTTGGCAGCAAACAATTGACATTCACGTTAAAGAGGTCTGAACAGCAGAAGAAGCAACAGGAGGCTG
AGAAACTGCATCGACAAGAAAGGAAAAGACTCCGTCGTTCGGCCGGACACCTGAAGTCAAGACACAAAAG
AGGACGGTCGTTTCATGGCTCGAGCGGTGGGAGCTCCGGTGTGAGCGGCTGGCGGCTGTTCAAGAAGATT
AGCTAAGTTTAAACGGCCGCGACTCTAGACTGCAGGCATGCAAGCTGATTTGGCTGCTGCCACCGCTGAG
CAAGGCCGCTTCGAGCAGACATGATAAGATACATTGATGAGTTTGGACAAACCACAACTAGAATGCAGTG
AAAAAAATGCTTTATTTGTGAAATTTGTGATGCTATTGCTTTATTTGTAACCATTATAAGCTGCAATAAA
CAAGTTAACAACAACAATTGCATTCATTTTATGTTTCAGGTTCAGGGGGAGATGTGGGAGGTTTTTTTAA
GCAAGTAAAACCTCTACAAATGTGGTAAAATCTTAATTAAGACTTCTAATATAACTTCGTATAGCATACA
TTATACGAAGTTATGGTTCCACTGTTGACAATTAATCATCGGCATAGTATATCGGCATAGTATAATACGA
CAAGGTGAGGAACTAAACCCAGGAGGCAGATCATGATTGAACAAGATGGATTGCACGCAGGTTCTCCGGC
CGCTTGGGTGGAGAGGCTATTCGGCTATGACTGGGCACAACAGACAATCGGCTGCTCTGATGCCGCCGTG
TTCCGGCTGTCAGCGCAGGGGCGCCCGGTTCTTTTTGTCAAGACCGACCTGTCCGGTGCCCTGAATGAAC
TGCAGGACGAGGCAGCGCGGCTATCGTGGCTGGCCACGACGGGCGTTCCTTGCGCAGCTGTGCTCGACGT
TGTCACTGAAGCGGGAAGGGACTGGCTGCTATTGGGCGAAGTGCCGGGGCAGGATCTCCTGTCATCTCAC
CTTGCTCCTGCCGAGAAAGTATCCATCATGGCTGATGCAATGCGGCGGCTGCATACGCTTGATCCGGCTA
CCTGCCCATTCGACCACCAAGCGAAACATCGCATCGAGCGAGCACGTACTCGGATGGAAGCCGGTCTTGT
CGATCAGGATGATCTGGACGAAGAGCATCAGGGGCTCGCGCCAGCCGAACTGTTCGCCAGGCTCAAGGCG
CGCATGCCCGACGGCGAGGATCTCGTCGTGACCCATGGCGATGCCTGCTTGCCGAATATCATGGTGGAAA
ATGGCCGCTTTTCTGGATTCATCGACTGTGGCCGGCTGGGTGTGGCGGACCGCTATCAGGACATAGCGTT
GGCTACCCGTGATATTGCTGAAGAGCTTGGCGGCGAATGGGCTGACCGCTTCCTCGTGCTTTACGGTATC
GCCGCTCCCGATTCGCAGCGCATCGCCTTCTATCGCCTTCTTGACGAGTTCTTCTGATTCGAAATGACCG
ACCAAGCGACGCCCAACCGGTATCAGCTCACTCAAAGGCGGTAATACGGTTATCCACAGAATCAGGGGAT
AACGCAGGAAAGAACATGTGAGCAAAAGGCCAGCAAAAGGCCAGGAACCGTAAAAAGGCCGCGTTGCTGG
CGTTTTTCCATAGGCTCCGCCCCCCTGACGAGCATCACAAAAATCGACGCTCAAGTCAGAGGTGGCGAAA
CCCGACAGGACTATAAAGATACCAGGCGTTTCCCCCTGGAAGCTCCCTCGTGCGCTCTCCTGTTCCGACC
CTGCCGCTTACCGGATACCTGTCCGCCTTTCTCCCTTCGGGAAGCGTGGCGCTTTCTCATAGCTCACGCT
GTAGGTATCTCAGTTCGGTGTAGGTCGTTCGCTCCAAGCTGGGCTGTGTGCACGAACCCCCCGTTCAGCC
CGACCGCTGCGCCTTATCCGGTAACTATCGTCTTGAGTCCAACCCGGTAAGACACGACTTATCGCCACTG
GCAGCAGCCACTGGTAACAGGATTAGCAGAGCGAGGTATGTAGGCGGTGCTACAGAGTTCTTGAAGTGGT
GGCCTAACTACGGCTACACTAGAAGGACAGTATTTGGTATCTGCGCTCTGCTGAAGCCAGTTACCTTCGG
AAAAAGAGTTGGTAGCTCTTGATCCGGCAAACAAACCACCGCTGGTAGCGGTGGTTTTTTTGTTTGCAAG
CAGCAGATTACGCGCAGAAAAAAAGGATTTCAAGAAGATCCTTTGATCTTTTCTACGGGGTCTGACGCTC
AGTGGAACGAAAACTCACGTTAAGGGATTTTGGTCATGAGATTATCAAAAAGGATCTTCACCTAGATCCT
TTTATAGTCCGGAATCGTCACACAAAAAACCAACACACAGATGTAATGAAAATAAAGATATTTTATTGCG
GCCATCGTGATGGCTAGAGTTTAGCCCTCCCACACATAACCAGAGGGCAGCAATTCACGAATCCCAACTG
CCGTCGGCTGTCCATCACTGTCCTTCACTATGGCTTTGATCCCAGGATGCAGATCGAGAAGCACCTGTCG
GCACCGTCCGCAGGGGCTCAAGATGCCCCTGTTCTCATTTCCGATCGCGACGATACAAGTCAGGTTGCCA
GCTGCCGCAGCAGCAGCAGTGCCCAGCACCACGAGTTCTGCACAAGGTCCCCCAGTAAAATGATATACAT
TGACACCAGTGAAGATGCGGCCGTCGCTAGAGAGAGCTGCGCTGGCGACGCTGTAGTCTTCAGAGATGGG
GATGCTGTTGATTGTAGCCGTTGCTCTTTCAATGAGGGTGGATTCTTCTTGAGACAAAGGCTTGGCCATG
GTGGCGCTAGTGTCAGAAGAATCGAGCTTTTTGCAAAAGCCTAGGCCTCCAAAAAAGCCTCCTCACTACT
TCTGGAATAGCTCAGAGGCCGAGGCGGCCTCGGCCTCTGCATAAATAAAAAAAATTAGTCAGCCATGGGG
CGGAGAATGGGCGGAACTGGGCGGAGTTAGGGGCGGGATGGGCGGAGTTAGGGGCGGGACTATGGTTGCT
GACTAATTGAGATGCATGCTTTGCATACTTCTGCCTGCTGGGGAGCCTGGGGACTTTCCACACCTGGTTG
CTGACTAATTGAGATGCATGCTTTGCATACTTCTGCCTGCTGGGGAGCCTGGGGACTTTCCACACCCTAA
CTGACACACATTCCACAGCTGGTTCTTTCCGCCTCAGAAGGTACCTAACCAAGTTCCTCTTTCAGAGGTT
ATTTCAGGCCATGGTGCTGCGC
