>Addgene plasmid #211291 | pBiT3.1-C_NOL10:1-688 | depositor partial sequence | sequence record 412060 | Insert sequence
ATGCAGGTCTCCAGCCTCAATGAGGTGAAGATTTACAGCCTCAGCTGCGGCAAGTCCCTTCCTGAGTGGC
TTTCTGATAGGAAGAAGAGAGCGCTACAGAAGAAAGATGTAGATGTCCGTAGGAGAATTGAACTTATTCA
GGACTTTGAAATGCCTACTGTGTGTACCACTATTAAGGTGTCAAAAGATGGACAGTACATTTTAGCAACT
GGAACATATAAACCTCGGGTTCGATGTTATGACACCTATCAATTATCCTTGAAGTTTGAAAGGTGTTTAG
ATTCAGAAGTTGTCACCTTTGAAATTTTGTCTGATGACTACTCAAAGATTGTCTTCTTACATAATGATAG
ATACATTGAATTTCATTCGCAATCAGGTTTTTACTACAAAACCAGAATACCAAAGTTTGGGAGAGATTTC
TCTTACCACTATCCATCCTGTGACTTGTACTTTGTTGGTGCAAGTTCTGAAGTTTATAGGTTAAACTTAG
AACAAGGACGATACCTGAATCCTCTACAAACTGATGCTGCGGAGAATAATGTTTGTGACATAAATTCAGT
GCATGGCTTGTTTGCCACAGGAACCATAGAGGGTAGAGTGGAGTGCTGGGACCCAAGAACTCGAAACAGA
GTTGGCCTGTTAGACTGCGCCTTAAACAGTGTCACAGCAGATTCAGAGATAAACAGTTTACCAACAATCT
CTGCTTTGAAATTTAATGGTGCCTTGACCATGGCAGTTGGAACAACCACAGGGCAGGTTTTATTATATGA
CCTTCGATCTGATAAGCCATTGCTAGTTAAAGATCACCAGTATGGGCTGCCCATTAAGTCCGTTCATTTC
CAGGATTCATTAGATCTGATTTTGTCTGCTGACTCTCGAATTGTCAAGATGTGGAATAAGAACTCCGGAA
AAATATTTACTTCCTTGGAGCCAGAGCATGACCTTAATGATGTTTGTCTCTACCCCAACTCAGGCATGCT
TCTGACGGCCAATGAAACCCCCAAGATGGGCATCTATTACATTCCAGTTTTGGGTCCTGCTCCTCGGTGG
TGTTCCTTCTTAGACAACTTGACCGAAGAATTAGAAGAGAATCCAGAAAGCACAGTCTATGATGATTATA
AATTTGTCACCAAGAAAGACCTTGAAAATTTAGGGCTCACCCACCTCATTGGATCTCCTTTCCTCCGGGC
ATATATGCATGGGTTTTTCATGGATATAAGACTCTATCACAAGGTGAAACTGATGGTAAATCCATTTGCT
TATGAAGAATATAGGAAAGATAAAATACGACAGAAAATAGAAGAAACACGTGCACAGAGAGTCCAGTTAA
AGAAATTGCCAAAAGTTAACAAAGAGCTGGCACTTAAATTAATTGAGGAAGAAGAGGAGAAGCAGAAATC
TACATGGAAAAAGAAAGTTAAGAGTCTTCCTAATATTCTCACCGATGATCGATTTAAAGTTATGTTTGAG
AACCCTGACTTCCAAGTAGATGAAGAGAGTGAAGAATTTAGGCTTCTGAATCCACTTGTTTCAAAAATTA
GTGAAAAAAGGAAGAAGAAACTAAGACTCTTAGAGCAACAAGAACTTCGTGAAAAAGAAGAGGAGGAAGA
GCCGGAAGGAAAACCAAGTGATGCAGAAAGTTCGGAGAGTTCAGATGATGAAAAAGCCTGGGTTGAAGAG
GTCAGGAAGCAACGCAGACTCCTCCAGCAGGAGGAAAAAGTGAAGCGGCAGGAACGACTCAAGGAGGACC
AGCAGACAGTCCTAAAGCCCCAGTTTTATGAGATCAAAGCAGGAGAAGAATTTAGAAGCTTCAAAGATTC
TGCCACAAAGCAGAAACTGATGAACAAAACCCTTGAAGATCGTTTGAAAATTGAAGCAAAAAATGGGACA
TTGAGTGTATCCGACACCACCGTTGGCAGCAAACAATTGACATTCACGTTAAAGAGGTCTGAACAGCAGA
AGAAGCAACAGGAGGCTGAGAAACTGCATCGACAAGAAAGGAAAAGACTCCGTCGTTCGGCCGGACACCT
GAAGTCAAGACACAAAAGAGGACGGTCGTTTCAT
